Addgene plasmid #194763: huntingtin_T97-M2069_NbioCflag
Purpose: Baculovirus transfer vector for expression of huntingtin protein in insect and mammalian cells
Depositing lab: Cheryl Arrowsmith.
Backbone
  Vector backbone: pBacMam2-DiEx-LIC
  Total vector size (bp): 12690
  Vector type: Mammalian Expression ; Baculovirus Expression
Growth in bacteria
  Bacterial resistance: Ampicillin, 100 μg/mL
  Growth temperature: 37°C
  Growth strain: DH5alpha
  Copy number: High Copy
Gene/Insert
  Gene/Insert name: HTT (alt names: huntingtin; huntingtin:TOC031-E10:C247752)
  Species: H. sapiens (human)
  Mutation: none
  Entrez Gene: HTT (a.k.a. HD, IT15, LOMARS)
  Promoter: CMV and P10
  Tag / fusion protein: Avi-tag (biotin acceptor peptide) (N terminal on insert); Flag-tag (C terminal on insert)
  Cloning method: Ligation Independent Cloning
  Sequencing primers: 5′ pFBM-fwd (5'-caaaatgtcgtaacaactccgc-3'); 3′ pFBM-rev (5'- tagttaagaataccagtcaatctttcac-3')
Terms and licenses: Academic/Nonprofit Terms; Industry Terms: Not Available to Industry
Depositor comments: Kazusa DNA Research Institute Gene KIEE4296 & Original Clone ID cp94296
How to cite: huntingtin_T97-M2069_NbioCflag was a gift from Cheryl Arrowsmith (Addgene plasmid # 194763 ; http://n2t.net/addgene:194763 ; RRID:Addgene_194763)
