[The description below was written by a language model from this plasmid's Addgene catalogue record and pLannotate feature annotations shown in this document.]
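Description:
huntingtin_T97-M2069_NbioCflag is a baculovirus transfer plasmid built on the pBacMam2-DiEx-LIC backbone for producing a large fragment of human huntingtin (HTT) in either insect or mammalian cells. It is maintained in E. coli as a high-copy plasmid through a ColE1/pUC-type origin with ampicillin resistance (bla), and it also carries an f1 phage origin. The expression cassette and a gentamicin resistance gene (aacC1) lie between the Tn7R and Tn7L mini-Tn7 ends. This arrangement allows site-specific transposition of the cassette into a baculovirus bacmid, with gentamicin selecting for the transposed segment.

The insert was introduced by ligation-independent cloning. As the construct name indicates, it spans residues T97 to M2069 of huntingtin, and the annotated HTT coding fragment of roughly 5.9 kb is consistent with this; no mutations are recorded. Expression is driven by tandem promoters: the CMV immediate-early enhancer/promoter for mammalian cells transduced with the baculovirus (BacMam delivery), followed by the baculoviral p10 promoter for late expression in infected insect cells. The catalogue lists an N-terminal Avi-tag (biotin acceptor peptide), which permits site-specific biotinylation, and a C-terminal FLAG tag. The feature table detects FLAG-like fragments downstream of the HTT sequence, along with a short His-tag-like match that the catalogue does not mention, but it does not annotate the Avi-tag. A WPRE fragment and an SV40 polyadenylation signal follow the coding region to support transcript stability and processing.

The catalogue gives a total size of 12,690 bp, whereas the sequenced record is 12,351 nt. The doubly tagged fragment is suited to affinity purification and immobilisation or detection of recombinant huntingtin, although the record states only expression as the purpose.
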