Features (pLannotate 1.2.2; 23 found; start..end, strand, type, name):
    102..556     +  rep_origin     f1 ori (sequence partly withheld): f1 bacteriophage origin of replication; arrow indicates direction of (+) strand synthesis
    582..686     +  promoter       AmpR promoter: bla
    687..1547    +  CDS            AmpR: β-lactamase; bla; confers resistance to ampicillin, carbenicillin, and related antibiotics
   1718..2306    +  rep_origin     ori: high-copy-number ColE1/pMB1/pBR322/pUC origin of replication
   2492..2543    -  misc_feature   bom (fragment): basis of mobility region from pBR322
   2611..2835    -  mobile_element Tn7R: mini-Tn7 element (right end of the Tn7 transposon) Tn7
   2902..3435    -  CDS            GmR: gentamycin acetyltransferase; aacC1; confers resistance to gentamycin
   3624..3652    -  promoter       Pc promoter: intI1 (promoter lies within the coding sequence); class 1 integron promoter
   3630..3989    -  CDS            YPR2_ECOLX (fragment): Protein predicted: Swiss-Prot protein existence level 4. From Escherichia coli.
   4160..4208    -  polyA_signal   HSV TK poly(A) signal: herpes simplex virus thymidine kinase polyadenylation signal (Cole and Stacy, 1985)
   4313..4692    +  enhancer       CMV enhancer: human cytomegalovirus immediate early enhancer
   4693..4896    +  promoter       CMV promoter: human cytomegalovirus (CMV) immediate early promoter
   4892..4925    +  LTR            5' LTR (truncated) (fragment): truncated 5' long terminal repeat (LTR) from HIV-1
   4943..5052    +  promoter       p10 promoter: baculovirus promoter for expression in insect cells
   5165..11086   +  CDS            HTT (fragment): HD_HUMAN - Also known as HD, IT15. Experimental evidence at protein level: Swiss-Prot protein existence level 1. [Huntingtin, myristoylated N-terminal fragment]: Promotes the formation of autophagic vesicles. From Homo sapiens (Human).
  11099..11122   +  CDS            3xFLAG (fragment): three tandem FLAG® epitope tags
  11150..11169   +  CDS            7xHis (fragment): 6xHis affinity tag
  11174..11197   +  CDS            3xFLAG (fragment): three tandem FLAG® epitope tags
  11216..11234   +  misc_feature   MCS (fragment): pBluescript multiple cloning site
  11234..11739   +  misc_feature   WPRE (fragment): woodchuck hepatitis virus posttranscriptional regulatory element
  11835..11918   +  CDS            large T antigen (fragment): large T antigen from SV40 (simian virus 40)
  11941..12075   +  polyA_signal   SV40 poly(A) signal: SV40 polyadenylation signal
  12104..12269   -  mobile_element Tn7L: mini-Tn7 element (left end of the Tn7 transposon) Tn7
>Addgene plasmid #194763 | huntingtin_T97-M2069_NbioCflag | addgene full sequence | sequence record 402570 | Addgene NGS Result
TTCTCTGTCACAGAATGAAAATTTTTCTGTCATCTCTTCGTTATTAATGTTTGTAATTGACTGAATATCA
ACGCTTATTTGCAGCCTGAATGGCGAATGGG
[124 nt withheld, positions 102-225]
C
[91 nt withheld, positions 227-317]
A
[49 nt withheld, positions 319-367]
CCTTTGACGTTGGAGTCCACGTTCTT
[37 nt withheld, positions 394-430]
ACCCTATCTCGGTCTATTCTTTTGATTTATAAGGGATTTTGCCGATTTCGGCCTATTGGTTAAAAAATGA
GCTGATTTAACAAAAATTTAACGCGAATTTTAACAAAATATTAACGCTTACAATTTAGGTGGCACTTTTC
GGGGAAATGTGCGCGGAACCCCTATTTGTTTATTTTTCTAAATACATTCAAATATGTATCCGCTCATGAG
ACAATAACCCTGATAAATGCTTCAATAATATTGAAAAAGGAAGAGTATGAGTATTCAACATTTCCGTGTC
GCCCTTATTCCCTTTTTTGCGGCATTTTGCCTTCCTGTTTTTGCTCACCCAGAAACGCTGGTGAAAGTAA
AAGATGCTGAAGATCAGTTGGGTGCACGAGTGGGTTACATCGAACTGGATCTCAACAGCGGTAAGATCCT
TGAGAGTTTTCGCCCCGAAGAACGTTTTCCAATGATGAGCACTTTTAAAGTTCTGCTATGTGGCGCGGTA
TTATCCCGTATTGACGCCGGGCAAGAGCAACTCGGTCGCCGCATACACTATTCTCAGAATGACTTGGTTG
AGTACTCACCAGTCACAGAAAAGCATCTTACGGATGGCATGACAGTAAGAGAATTATGCAGTGCTGCCAT
AACCATGAGTGATAACACTGCGGCCAACTTACTTCTGACAACGATCGGAGGACCGAAGGAGCTAACCGCT
TTTTTGCACAACATGGGGGATCATGTAACTCGCCTTGATCGTTGGGAACCGGAGCTGAATGAAGCCATAC
CAAACGACGAGCGTGACACCACGATGCCTGTAGCAATGGCAACAACGTTGCGCAAACTATTAACTGGCGA
ACTACTTACTCTAGCTTCCCGGCAACAATTAATAGACTGGATGGAGGCGGATAAAGTTGCAGGACCACTT
CTGCGCTCGGCCCTTCCGGCTGGCTGGTTTATTGCTGATAAATCTGGAGCCGGTGAGCGTGGGTCTCGCG
GTATCATTGCAGCACTGGGGCCAGATGGTAAGCCCTCCCGTATCGTAGTTATCTACACGACGGGGAGTCA
GGCAACTATGGATGAACGAAATAGACAGATCGCTGAGATAGGTGCCTCACTGATTAAGCATTGGTAACTG
TCAGACCAAGTTTACTCATATATACTTTAGATTGATTTAAAACTTCATTTTTAATTTAAAAGGATCTAGG
TGAAGATCCTTTTTGATAATCTCATGACCAAAATCCCTTAACGTGAGTTTTCGTTCCACTGAGCGTCAGA
CCCCGTAGAAAAGATCAAAGGATCTTCTTGAGATCCTTTTTTTCTGCGCGTAATCTGCTGCTTGCAAACA
AAAAAACCACCGCTACCAGCGGTGGTTTGTTTGCCGGATCAAGAGCTACCAACTCTTTTTCCGAAGGTAA
CTGGCTTCAGCAGAGCGCAGATACCAAATACTGTTCTTCTAGTGTAGCCGTAGTTAGGCCACCACTTCAA
GAACTCTGTAGCACCGCCTACATACCTCGCTCTGCTAATCCTGTTACCAGTGGCTGCTGCCAGTGGCGAT
AAGTCGTGTCTTACCGGGTTGGACTCAAGACGATAGTTACCGGATAAGGCGCAGCGGTCGGGCTGAACGG
GGGGTTCGTGCACACAGCCCAGCTTGGAGCGAACGACCTACACCGAACTGAGATACCTACAGCGTGAGCT
ATGAGAAAGCGCCACGCTTCCCGAAGGGAGAAAGGCGGACAGGTATCCGGTAAGCGGCAGGGTCGGAACA
GGAGAGCGCACGAGGGAGCTTCCAGGGGGAAACGCCTGGTATCTTTATAGTCCTGTCGGGTTTCGCCACC
TCTGACTTGAGCGTCGATTTTTGTGATGCTCGTCAGGGGGGCGGAGCCTATGGAAAAACGCCAGCAACGC
GGCCTTTTTACGGTTCCTGGCCTTTTGCTGGCCTTTTGCTCACATGTTCTTTCCTGCGTTATCCCCTGAT
TCTGTGGATAACCGTATTACCGCCTTTGAGTGAGCTGATACCGCTCGCCGCAGCCGAACGACCGAGCGCA
GCGAGTCAGTGAGCGAGGAAGCGGAAGAGCGCCTGATGCGGTATTTTCTCCTTACGCATCTGTGCGGTAT
TTCACACCGCATAGACCAGCCGCGTAACCTGGCAAAATCGGTTACGGTTGAGTAATAAATGGATGCCCTG
CGTAAGCGGGTGTGGGCGGACAATAAAGTCTTAAACTGAACAAAATAGATCTAAACTATGACAATAAAGT
CTTAAACTAGACAGAATAGTTGTAAACTGAAATCAGTCCAGTTATGCTGTGAAAAAGCATACTGGACTTT
TGTTATGGCTAAAGCAAACTCTTCATTTTCTGAAGTGCAAATTGCCCGTCGTATTAAAGAGGGGCGTGGC
CAAGGGCATGGTAAAGACTATATTCGCGGCGTTGTGACAATTTACCGAACAACTCCGCGGCCGGGAAGCC
GATCTCGGCTTGAACGAATTGTTAGGTGGCGGTACTTGGGTCGATATCAAAGTGCATCACTTCTTCCCGT
ATGCCCAACTTTGTATAGAGAGCCACTGCGGGATCGTCACCGTAATCTGCTTGCACGTAGATCACATAAG
CACCAAGCGCGTTGGCCTCATGCTTCAAGAGATTGATGAGCGCGGTGGCAATGCCCTGCCTCCGGTGCTC
GCCGGAGACTGCGAGATCATAGATATAGATCTCACTACGCGGCTGCTCAAACTTGGGCAGAACGTAAGCC
GCGAGAGCGCCAACAACCGCTTCTTGGTCGAAGGCAGCAAGCGCGATGAATGTCTTACTACGGAGCAAGT
TCCCGAGGTAATCGGAGTCCGGCTGATGTTGGGAGTAGGTGGCTACGTCTCCGAACTCACGACCGAAAAG
ATCAAGAGCAGCCCGCATGGATTTGACTTGGTCAGGGCCGAGCCTACATGTGCGAATGATGCCCATACTT
GAGCCACCTAACTTTGTTTTAGGGCGACTGCCCTGCTGCGTAACATCGTTGCTGCTGCGTAACATCGTTG
CTGCTCCATAACATCAAACATCGACCCACGGCGTAACGCGCTTGCTGCTTGGATGCCCGAGGCATAGACT
GTACAAAAAAACAGTCATAACAAGCCATGAAAACCGCCACTGCGCCGTTACCACCGCTGCGTTCGGTCAA
GGTTCTGGACCAGTTGCGTGAGCGCATACGCTACTTGCATTACAGTTTACGAACCGAACAGGCTTATGTC
AACTGGGTTCGTGCCTTCATCCGTTTCCACGGTGTGCGTCACCCGGCAACCTTGGGCAGCAGCGAAGTCG
AGGCATTTCTGTCCTGGCTGGCGAACGAGCGCAAGGTTTCGGTCTCCACGCATCGTCAGGCATTGGCGGC
CTTGCTGTTCTTCTACGGCAAGGTGCTGTGCACGGATCTGCCCTTGCTTCAGGAGATCGGTAGACCTCGG
CCGTCGCGGCGCTTGCCGGTGGTGCTGACCCCGGATGAAGTGGTTCGCATCCTCGGTTTTCTGGAAGGCG
AGCATCGTTTGTTCGCCCAGGACTCTAGCTATAGTTCTAGTGGTTGGCTACGTACCCGTAGTGGCTATGG
CAGGGCTTGCCGCCCCGACGTTGGCTGCGAGCCCTGGGCCTTCACCCGAACTTGGGGGTTGGGGTGGGGA
AAAGGAAGAAACGCGGGCGTATTGGTCCCAATGGGGTCTCGGTGGGGTATCGACAGAGTGCCAGCCCTGG
GACCGAACCCCGCGTTTATGAACAAACGACCCAACACCCGTGCGTTTTATTCTGTCTTTTTATTGCCGTC
ATAGCGCGGGTTCCTTCCGGTATTGTCTCCTTCCGTGTTTCAGTTAGCCTCCCCCATCTCCCGGTACCGC
ATGCGGATCTGTACGGGCCAGATATACGCGTTGACATTGATTATTGACTAGTTATTAATAGTAATCAATT
ACGGGGTCATTAGTTCATAGCCCATATATGGAGTTCCGCGTTACATAACTTACGGTAAATGGCCCGCCTG
GCTGACCGCCCAACGACCCCCGCCCATTGACGTCAATAATGACGTATGTTCCCATAGTAACGCCAATAGG
GACTTTCCATTGACGTCAATGGGTGGAGTATTTACGGTAAACTGCCCACTTGGCAGTACATCAAGTGTAT
CATATGCCAAGTACGCCCCCTATTGACGTCAATGACGGTAAATGGCCCGCCTGGCATTATGCCCAGTACA
TGACCTTATGGGACTTTCCTACTTGGCAGTACATCTACGTATTAGTCATCGCTATTACCATGGTGATGCG
GTTTTGGCAGTACATCAATGGGCGTGGATAGCGGTTTGACTCACGGGGATTTCCAAGTCTCCACCCCATT
GACGTCAATGGGAGTTTGTTTTGGCACCAAAATCAACGGGACTTTCCAAAATGTCGTAACAACTCCGCCC
CATTGACGCAAATGGGCGGTAGGCGTGTACGGTGGGAGGTCTATATAAGCAGAGCTCTCTGGCTAACTAG
AGAACCCACTGCTTACTGGCTTATCGAATACGGACCTTTAATTCAACCCAACACAATATATTATAGTTAA
ATAAGAATTATTATCAAATCATTTGTATATTAATTAAAATACTATACTGTAAATTACATTTTATTTACAA
TCACTCGACGGATCCTTAAGAAGGAGATATACTATGGGACTCAATGACATTTTCGAAGCCCAGAAGATAG
AGTGGCATGAGGGTGGATCTGGCGGCTCAGGGGGTAGCGGGGGCTCCACCAAGAAAGACCGTGTGAATCA
TTGTCTGACAATATGTGAAAACATAGTGGCACAGTCTGTCAGAAATTCTCCAGAATTTCAGAAACTTCTG
GGCATCGCTATGGAACTTTTTCTGCTGTGCAGTGATGACGCAGAGTCAGATGTCAGGATGGTGGCTGACG
AATGCCTCAACAAAGTTATCAAAGCTTTGATGGATTCTAATCTTCCAAGGTTACAGCTCGAGCTCTATAA
GGAAATTAAAAAGAATGGTGCCCCTCGGAGTTTGCGTGCTGCCCTGTGGAGGTTTGCTGAGCTGGCTCAC
CTGGTTCGGCCTCAGAAATGCAGGCCTTACCTGGTGAACCTTCTGCCGTGCCTGACTCGAACAAGCAAGA
GACCCGAAGAATCAGTCCAGGAGACCTTGGCTGCAGCTGTTCCCAAAATTATGGCTTCTTTTGGCAATTT
TGCAAATGACAATGAAATTAAGGTTTTGTTAAAGGCCTTCATAGCGAACCTGAAGTCAAGCTCCCCCACC
ATTCGGCGGACAGCGGCTGGATCAGCAGTGAGCATCTGCCAGCACTCAAGAAGGACACAATATTTCTATA
GTTGGCTACTAAATGTGCTCTTAGGCTTACTCGTTCCTGTCGAGGATGAACACTCCACTCTGCTGATTCT
TGGCGTGCTGCTCACCCTGAGGTATTTGGTGCCCTTGCTGCAGCAGCAGGTCAAGGACACAAGCCTGAAA
GGCAGCTTCGGAGTGACAAGGAAAGAAATGGAAGTCTCTCCTTCTGCAGAGCAGCTTGTCCAGGTTTATG
AACTGACGTTACATCATACACAGCACCAAGACCACAATGTTGTGACCGGAGCCCTGGAGCTGTTGCAGCA
GCTCTTCAGAACGCCTCCACCCGAGCTTCTGCAAACCCTGACCGCAGTCGGGGGCATTGGGCAGCTCACC
GCTGCTAAGGAGGAGTCTGGTGGCCGAAGCCGTAGTGGGAGTATTGTGGAACTTATAGCTGGAGGGGGTT
CCTCATGCAGCCCTGTCCTTTCAAGAAAACAAAAAGGCAAAGTGCTCTTAGGAGAAGAAGAAGCCTTGGA
GGATGACTCTGAATCGAGATCGGATGTCAGCAGCTCTGCCTTAACAGCCTCAGTGAAGGATGAGATCAGT
GGAGAGCTGGCTGCTTCTTCAGGGGTTTCCACTCCAGGGTCAGCAGGTCATGACATCATCACAGAACAGC
CACGGTCACAGCACACACTGCAGGCGGACTCAGTGGATCTGGCCAGCTGTGACTTGACAAGCTCTGCCAC
TGATGGGGATGAGGAGGATATCTTGAGCCACAGCTCCAGCCAGGTCAGCGCCGTCCCATCTGACCCTGCC
ATGGACCTGAATGATGGGACCCAGGCCTCGTCGCCCATCAGCGACAGCTCCCAGACCACCACCGAAGGGC
CTGATTCAGCTGTTACCCCTTCAGACAGTTCTGAAATTGTGTTAGACGGTACCGACAACCAGTATTTGGG
CCTGCAGATTGGACAGCCCCAGGATGAAGATGAGGAAGCCACAGGTATTCTTCCTGATGAAGCCTCGGAG
GCCTTCAGGAACTCTTCCATGGCCCTTCAACAGGCACATTTATTGAAAAACATGAGTCACTGCAGGCAGC
CTTCTGACAGCAGTGTTGATAAATTTGTGTTGAGAGATGAAGCTACTGAACCGGGTGATCAAGAAAACAA
GCCTTGCCGCATCAAAGGTGACATTGGACAGTCCACTGATGATGACTCTGCACCTCTTGTCCATTGTGTC
CGCCTTTTATCTGCTTCGTTTTTGCTAACAGGGGGAAAAAATGTGCTGGTTCCGGACAGGGATGTGAGGG
TCAGCGTGAAGGCCCTGGCCCTCAGCTGTGTGGGAGCAGCTGTGGCCCTCCACCCGGAATCTTTCTTCAG
CAAACTCTATAAAGTTCCTCTTGACACCACGGAATACCCTGAGGAACAGTATGTCTCAGACATCTTGAAC
TACATCGATCATGGAGACCCACAGGTTCGAGGAGCCACTGCCATTCTCTGTGGGACCCTCATCTGCTCCA
TCCTCAGCAGGTCCCGCTTCCACGTGGGAGATTGGATGGGCACCATTAGAACCCTCACAGGAAATACATT
TTCTTTGGCGGATTGCATTCCTTTGCTGCGGAAAACACTGAAGGATGAGTCTTCTGTTACTTGCAAGTTA
GCTTGTACAGCTGTGAGGAACTGTGTCATGAGTCTCTGCAGCAGCAGCTACAGTGAGTTAGGACTGCAGC
TGATCATCGATGTGCTGACTCTGAGGAACAGTTCCTATTGGCTGGTGAGGACAGAGCTTCTGGAAACCCT
TGCAGAGATTGACTTCAGGCTGGTGAGCTTTTTGGAGGCAAAAGCAGAAAACTTACACAGAGGGGCTCAT
CATTATACAGGGCTTTTAAAACTGCAAGAACGAGTGCTCAATAATGTTGTCATCCATTTGCTTGGAGATG
AAGACCCCAGGGTGCGACATGTTGCCGCAGCATCACTAATTAGGCTTGTCCCAAAGCTGTTTTATAAATG
TGACCAAGGACAAGCTGATCCAGTAGTGGCCGTGGCAAGAGATCAAAGCAGTGTTTACCTGAAACTTCTC
ATGCATGAGACGCAGCCTCCATCTCATTTCTCCGTCAGCACAATAACCAGAATATATAGAGGCTATAACC
TACTACCAAGCATAACAGACGTCACTATGGAAAATAACCTTTCAAGAGTTATTGCAGCAGTTTCTCATGA
ACTAATCACATCAACCACCAGAGCACTCACATTTGGATGCTGTGAAGCTTTGTGTCTTCTTTCCACTGCC
TTCCCAGTTTGCATTTGGAGTTTAGGTTGGCACTGTGGAGTGCCTCCACTGAGTGCCTCAGATGAGTCTA
GGAAGAGCTGTACCGTTGGGATGGCCACAATGATTCTGACCCTGCTCTCGTCAGCTTGGTTCCCATTGGA
TCTCTCAGCCCATCAAGATGCTTTGATTTTGGCCGGAAACTTGCTTGCAGCCAGTGCTCCCAAATCTCTG
AGAAGTTCATGGGCCTCTGAAGAAGAAGCCAACCCAGCAGCCACCAAGCAAGAGGAGGTCTGGCCAGCCC
TGGGGGACCGGGCCCTGGTGCCCATGGTGGAGCAGCTCTTCTCTCACCTGCTGAAGGTGATTAACATTTG
TGCCCACGTCCTGGATGACGTGGCTCCTGGACCCGCAATAAAGGCAGCCTTGCCTTCTCTAACAAACCCC
CCTTCTCTAAGTCCCATCCGACGAAAGGGGAAGGAGAAAGAACCAGGAGAACAAGCATCTGTACCGTTGA
GTCCCAAGAAAGGCAGTGAGGCCAGTGCAGCTTCTAGACAATCTGATACCTCAGGTCCTGTTACAACAAG
TAAATCCTCATCACTGGGGAGTTTCTATCATCTTCCTTCATACCTCAAACTGCATGATGTCCTGAAAGCT
ACACACGCTAACTACAAGGTCACGCTGGATCTTCAGAACAGCACGGAAAAGTTTGGAGGGTTTCTTCGCT
CAGCCTTGGATGTTCTTTCTCAGATACTAGAGCTGGCCACACTGCAGGACATTGGGAAGTGTGTTGAAGA
GATCCTAGGATACCTGAAATCCTGCTTTAGTCGAGAACCAATGATGGCAACTGTTTGTGTTCAACAATTG
TTGAAGACTCTCTTTGGCACAAACTTGGCCTCCCAGTTTGATGGCTTATCTTCCAACCCCAGCAAGTCAC
AAGGCCGAGCACAGCGCCTTGGCTCCTCCAGTGTGAGGCCAGGCTTGTACCACTACTGCTTCATGGCCCC
GTACACCCACTTCACCCAGGCCCTCGCTGACGCCAGCCTGAGGAACATGGTGCAGGCGGAGCAGGAGAAC
GACACCTCGGGATGGTTTGATGTCCTCCAGAAAGTGTCTACCCAGTTGAAGACAAACCTCACGAGTGTCA
CAAAGAACCGTGCAGATAAGAATGCTATTCATAATCACATTCGTTTGTTTGAACCTCTTGTTATAAAAGC
TTTAAAACAGTACACGACTACAACATGTGTGCAGTTACAGAAGCAGGTTTTAGATTTGCTGGCGCAGCTG
GTTCAGTTACGGGTTAATTACTGTCTTCTGGATTCAGATCAGGTGTTTATTGGCTTTGTATTGAAACAGT
TTGAATACATTGAAGTGGGCCAGTTCAGGGAATCAGAGGCAATCATTCCAAACATCTTTTTCTTCTTGGT
ATTACTATCTTATGAACGCTATCATTCAAAACAGATCATTGGAATTCCTAAAATCATTCAGCTCTGTGAT
GGCATCATGGCCAGTGGAAGGAAGGCTGTGACACATGCCATACCGGCTCTGCAGCCCATAGTCCACGACC
TCTTTGTATTAAGAGGAACAAATAAAGCTGATGCAGGAAAAGAGCTTGAAACCCAAAAAGAGGTGGTGGT
GTCAATGTTACTGAGACTCATCCAGTACCATCAGGTGTTGGAGATGTTCATTCTTGTCCTGCAGCAGTGC
CACAAGGAGAATGAAGACAAGTGGAAGCGACTGTCTCGACAGATAGCTGACATCATCCTCCCAATGTTAG
CCAAACAGCAGATGCACATTGACTCTCATGAAGCCCTTGGAGTGTTAAATACATTATTTGAGATTTTGGC
CCCTTCCTCCCTCCGTCCGGTAGACATGCTTTTACGGAGTATGTTCGTCACTCCAAACACAATGGCGTCC
GTGAGCACTGTTCAACTGTGGATATCGGGAATTCTGGCCATTTTGAGGGTTCTGATTTCCCAGTCAACTG
AAGATATTGTTCTTTCTCGTATTCAGGAGCTCTCCTTCTCTCCGTATTTAATCTCCTGTACAGTAATTAA
TAGGTTAAGAGATGGGGACAGTACTTCAACGCTAGAAGAACACAGTGAAGGGAAACAAATAAAGAATTTG
CCAGAAGAAACATTTTCAAGGTTTCTATTACAACTGGTTGGTATTCTTTTAGAAGACATTGTTACAAAAC
AGCTGAAGGTGGAAATGAGTGAGCAGCAACATACTTTCTATTGCCAGGAACTAGGCACACTGCTAATGTG
TCTGATCCACATCTTCAAGTCTGGAATGTTCCGGAGAATCACAGCAGCTGCCACTAGGCTGTTCCGCAGT
GATGGCTGTGGCGGCAGTTTCTACACCCTGGACAGCTTGAACTTGCGGGCTCGTTCCATGATCACCACCC
ACCCGGCCCTGGTGCTGCTCTGGTGTCAGATACTGCTGCTTGTCAACCACACCGACTACCGCTGGTGGGC
AGAAGTGCAGCAGACCCCGAAAAGACACAGTCTGTCCAGCACAAAGTTACTTAGTCCCCAGATGTCTGGA
GAAGAGGAGGATTCTGACTTGGCAGCCAAACTTGGAATGTGCAATAGAGAAATAGTACGAAGAGGGGCTC
TCATTCTCTTCTGTGATTATGTCTGTCAGAACCTCCATGACTCCGAGCACTTAACGTGGCTCATTGTAAA
TCACATTCAAGATCTGATCAGCCTTTCCCACGAGCCTCCAGTACAGGACTTCATCAGTGCCGTTCATCGG
AACTCTGCTGCCAGCGGCCTGTTCATCCAGGCAATTCAGTCTCGTTGTGAAAACCTTTCAACTCCAACCA
TGCTGAAGAAAACTCTTCAGTGCTTGGAGGGGATCCATCTCAGCCAGTCGGGAGCTGTGCTCACGCTGTA
TGTGGACAGGCTTCTGTGCACCCCTTTCCGTGTGCTGGCTCGCATGGTCGACATCCTTGCTTGTCGCCGG
GTAGAAATGCTTCTGGCTGCAAATTTACAGAGCAGCATGGCCCAGTTGCCAATGGAAGAACTCAACAGAA
TCCAGGAATACCTTCAGAGCAGCGGGCTCGCTCAGAGACACCAAAGGCTCTATTCCCTGCTGGACAGGTT
TCGTCTCTCCACCATGGGCGGGTCCGGGGATTACAAGGATGACGACGATAAGTGAAACCTCTACTTCCAA
TCGCACCATCATCACCATCACCATCACCACCATGATTACAAGGATGACGACGATAAGTGAGGCGGCCGCC
AACTTGATATCAAGCTTATCGATAATCAACCTCTGGATTACAAAATTTGTGAAAGATTGACTGGTATTCT
TAACTATGTTGCTCCTTTTACGCTATGTGGATACGCTGCTTTAATGCCTTTGTATCATGCTATTGCTTCC
CGTATGGCTTTCATTTTCTCCTCCTTGTATAAATCCTGGTTGCTGTCTCTTTATGAGGAGTTGTGGCCCG
TTGTCAGGCAACGTGGCGTGGTGTGCACTGTGTTTGCTGACGCAACCCCCACTGGTTGGGGCATTGCCAC
CACCTGTCAGCTCCTTTCCGGGACTTTCGCTTTCCCCCTCCCTATTGCCACGGCGGAACTCATCGCCGCC
TGCCTTGCCCGCTGCTGGACAGGGGCTCGGCTGTTGGGCACTGACAATTCCGTGGTGTTGTCGGGGAAAT
CATCGTCCTTTCCTTGGCTGCTCGCCTGTGTTGCCACCTGGATTCTGCGCGGGACGTCCTTCTGCTACGT
CCCTTCGGCCCTCAATCCAGCGGACCTTCCTTCCCGCGGGCGCCCCCCTCCTCACGGCGAGCGAAGCTTG
TCGAGAAGTACTAGAGGATCTCTAGAGCCTGCAGTCTCGACAAGCTTGTCGAGAAGTACTAGAGGATCAT
AATCAGCCATACCACATTTGTAGAGGTTTTACTTGCTTTAAAAAACCTCCCACACCTCCCCCTGAACCTG
AAACATAAAATGAATGCAATTGTTGTTGTTAACTTGTTTATTGCAGCTTATAATGGTTACAAATAAAGCA
ATAGCATCACAAATTTCACAAATAAAGCATTTTTTTCACTGCATTCTAGTTGTGGTTTGTCCAAACTCAT
CAATGTATCTTATCATGTCTGGATCTGATCACTGCTTGAGCCTAGGAGATCCGAACCAGATAAGTGAAAT
CTAGTTCCAAACTATTTTGTCATTTTTAATTTTCGTATTAGCTTACGACGCTACACCCAGTTCCCATCTA
TTTTGTCACTCTTCCCTAAATAATCCTTAAAAACTCCATTTCCACCCCTCCCAGTTCCCAACTATTTTGT
CCGCCCACAGCGGGGCATTTTTCTTCCTGTTATGTTTTTAATCAAACATCCTGCCAACTCCATGTGACAA
ACCGTCATCTTCGGCTACTTT
